Addgene plasmid #205278: pMJ529: pU6-SpuFz1_MS2-omegaRNA(75nt)-Guide(B2M)
Purpose: Human expression vector for SpuFz1 omegaRNA 75-nt scaffold + 5' MS2- (Guide:B2M)
Depositing lab: Feng Zhang. Depositing organization: Broad Institute. Publication: Fanzor is a eukaryotic programmable RNA-guided endonuclease. Saito M, Xu P, Faure G, Maguire S, Kannan S, Altae-Tran H, Vo S, Desimone A, Macrae RK, Zhang F. Nature. 2023 Jun 28. doi: 10.1038/s41586-023-06356-2. PubMed 37380027.
Backbone
  Vector backbone: pU6
  Vector type: Mammalian Expression
Growth in bacteria
  Bacterial resistance: Ampicillin, 100 μg/mL
  Growth temperature: 37°C
  Growth strain: DH5alpha
  Copy number: High Copy
Gene/Insert
  Gene/Insert name: SpuFz1 omegaRNA
  Species: Spizellomyces punctatus
  Cloning method: Gibson Cloning
Terms and licenses: Academic/Nonprofit Terms; Industry Terms: Not Available to Industry
How to cite: pMJ529: pU6-SpuFz1_MS2-omegaRNA(75nt)-Guide(B2M) was a gift from Feng Zhang (Addgene plasmid # 205278 ; http://n2t.net/addgene:205278 ; RRID:Addgene_205278)
