[The description below was written by a language model from this plasmid's Addgene catalogue record and pLannotate feature annotations shown in this document.]
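Description:
pMJ529: pU6-SpuFz1_MS2-omegaRNA(75nt)-Guide(B2M) is a small (about 3 kb) mammalian expression plasmid on a pU6 backbone that produces the guide RNA component of the Fanzor system in human cells. It is propagated in E. coli as a high-copy plasmid through a ColE1/pUC-type origin and is selected with ampicillin via a β-lactamase gene driven by its own bla promoter. The record lists no mammalian selection marker.

The payload is a non-coding RNA rather than a protein. A human U6 promoter, which recruits RNA polymerase III and suits short, defined transcripts, drives the omegaRNA (ωRNA) of SpuFz1, the Fanzor endonuclease from the fungus Spizellomyces punctatus. According to the catalogue entry, the transcript comprises a 75-nt version of the ωRNA scaffold with an MS2 element at its 5' end and a guide segment directed at B2M. The feature table confirms an MS2 stem loop immediately downstream of U6. This hairpin is bound by the bacteriophage MS2 coat protein, although the record does not say how it is used here. The scaffold and guide themselves are not annotated and presumably occupy the short stretch after the stem loop. The SpuFz1 protein is not encoded on this plasmid, so it would have to be supplied from a separate construct.

The remaining annotated elements appear to be backbone remnants with no stated role: an SV40 enhancer/early promoter directly followed by an SV40 poly(A) signal with no intervening coding sequence, plus a lac promoter, operator, CAP site and a lacI fragment. The construct is intended for testing RNA-guided targeting of the B2M locus by SpuFz1 in human cells.
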