Features (pLannotate 1.2.2; 11 found; start..end, strand, type, name):
     14..343     +  promoter       SV40 promoter: SV40 enhancer and early promoter
    349..470     +  polyA_signal   SV40 poly(A) signal: SV40 polyadenylation signal
    543..559     -  protein_bind   lac operator: The lac repressor binds to the lac operator to inhibit transcription in E. coli. This inhibition can be relieved by adding lactose or isopropyl-β-D-thiogalactopyranoside (IPTG). lac repressor encoded by lacI
    567..597     -  promoter       lac promoter: promoter for the E. coli lac operon
    612..633     -  protein_bind   CAP binding site: CAP binding activates transcription in the presence of cAMP. E. coli catabolite activator protein
    646..738     -  CDS            lacI (fragment): lac repressor; lacI; The lac repressor binds to the lac operator to inhibit transcription in E. coli. This inhibition can be relieved by adding lactose or isopropyl-β-D-thiogalactopyranoside (IPTG).
    921..1509    -  rep_origin     ori: high-copy-number ColE1/pMB1/pBR322/pUC origin of replication
   1680..2540    -  CDS            AmpR: β-lactamase; bla; confers resistance to ampicillin, carbenicillin, and related antibiotics
   2541..2645    -  promoter       AmpR promoter: bla
   2671..2911    +  promoter       U6 promoter: RNA polymerase III promoter for human U6 snRNA
   2917..2935    +  misc_RNA       MS2 stem loop: stem loop that binds the bacteriophage MS2 coat protein
>Addgene plasmid #205278 | pMJ529: pU6-SpuFz1_MS2-omegaRNA(75nt)-Guide(B2M) | addgene full sequence | sequence record 403506 | Addgene NGS Result
AATTCTGTGGAATGTGTGTCAGTTAGGGTGTGGAAAGTCCCCAGGCTCCCCAGCAGGCAGAAGTATGCAA
AGCATGCATCTCAATTAGTCAGCAACCAGGTGTGGAAAGTCCCCAGGCTCCCCAGCAGGCAGAAGTATGC
AAAGCATGCATCTCAATTAGTCAGCAACCATAGTCCCGCCCCTAACTCCGCCCATCCCGCCCCTAACTCC
GCCCAGTTCCGCCCATTCTCCGCCCCATGGCTGACTAATTTTTTTTATTTATGCAGAGGCCGAGGCCGCC
TCTGCCTCTGAGCTATTCCAGAAGTAGTGAGGAGGCTTTTTTGGAGGCCTAGGCTTTTGCAAAAAGCTAA
CTTGTTTATTGCAGCTTATAATGGTTACAAATAAAGCAATAGCATCACAAATTTCACAAATAAAGCATTT
TTTTCACTGCATTCTAGTTGTGGTTTGTCCAAACTCATCAATGTATCTTATCATGTCTGTATACCGTCGA
CCTCTAGCTAGAGCTTGGCGTAATCATGGTCATAGCTGTTTCCTGTGTGAAATTGTTATCCGCTCACAAT
TCCACACAACATACGAGCCGGAAGCATAAAGTGTAAAGCCTGGGGTGCCTAATGAGTGAGCTAACTCACA
TTAATTGCGTTGCGCTCACTGCCCGCTTTCCAGTCGGGAAACCTGTCGTGCCAGCTGCATTAATGAATCG
GCCAACGCGCGGGGAGAGGCGGTTTGCGTATTGGGCGCTCTTCCGCTTCCTCGCTCACTGACTCGCTGCG
CTCGGTCGTTCGGCTGCGGCGAGCGGTATCAGCTCACTCAAAGGCGGTAATACGGTTATCCACAGAATCA
GGGGATAACGCAGGAAAGAACATGTGAGCAAAAGGCCAGCAAAAGGCCAGGAACCGTAAAAAGGCCGCGT
TGCTGGCGTTTTTCCATAGGCTCCGCCCCCCTGACGAGCATCACAAAAATCGACGCTCAAGTCAGAGGTG
GCGAAACCCGACAGGACTATAAAGATACCAGGCGTTTCCCCCTGGAAGCTCCCTCGTGCGCTCTCCTGTT
CCGACCCTGCCGCTTACCGGATACCTGTCCGCCTTTCTCCCTTCGGGAAGCGTGGCGCTTTCTCATAGCT
CACGCTGTAGGTATCTCAGTTCGGTGTAGGTCGTTCGCTCCAAGCTGGGCTGTGTGCACGAACCCCCCGT
TCAGCCCGACCGCTGCGCCTTATCCGGTAACTATCGTCTTGAGTCCAACCCGGTAAGACACGACTTATCG
CCACTGGCAGCAGCCACTGGTAACAGGATTAGCAGAGCGAGGTATGTAGGCGGTGCTACAGAGTTCTTGA
AGTGGTGGCCTAACTACGGCTACACTAGAAGAACAGTATTTGGTATCTGCGCTCTGCTGAAGCCAGTTAC
CTTCGGAAAAAGAGTTGGTAGCTCTTGATCCGGCAAACAAACCACCGCTGGTAGCGGTGGTTTTTTTGTT
TGCAAGCAGCAGATTACGCGCAGAAAAAAAGGATCTCAAGAAGATCCTTTGATCTTTTCTACGGGGTCTG
ACGCTCAGTGGAACGAAAACTCACGTTAAGGGATTTTGGTCATGAGATTATCAAAAAGGATCTTCACCTA
GATCCTTTTAAATTAAAAATGAAGTTTTAAATCAATCTAAAGTATATATGAGTAAACTTGGTCTGACAGT
TACCAATGCTTAATCAGTGAGGCACCTATCTCAGCGATCTGTCTATTTCGTTCATCCATAGTTGCCTGAC
TCCCCGTCGTGTAGATAACTACGATACGGGAGGGCTTACCATCTGGCCCCAGTGCTGCAATGATACCGCG
AGACCCACGCTCACCGGCTCCAGATTTATCAGCAATAAACCAGCCAGCCGGAAGGGCCGAGCGCAGAAGT
GGTCCTGCAACTTTATCCGCCTCCATCCAGTCTATTAATTGTTGCCGGGAAGCTAGAGTAAGTAGTTCGC
CAGTTAATAGTTTGCGCAACGTTGTTGCCATTGCTACAGGCATCGTGGTGTCACGCTCGTCGTTTGGTAT
GGCTTCATTCAGCTCCGGTTCCCAACGATCAAGGCGAGTTACATGATCCCCCATGTTGTGCAAAAAAGCG
GTTAGCTCCTTCGGTCCTCCGATCGTTGTCAGAAGTAAGTTGGCCGCAGTGTTATCACTCATGGTTATGG
CAGCACTGCATAATTCTCTTACTGTCATGCCATCCGTAAGATGCTTTTCTGTGACTGGTGAGTACTCAAC
CAAGTCATTCTGAGAATAGTGTATGCGGCGACCGAGTTGCTCTTGCCCGGCGTCAATACGGGATAATACC
GCGCCACATAGCAGAACTTTAAAAGTGCTCATCATTGGAAAACGTTCTTCGGGGCGAAAACTCTCAAGGA
TCTTACCGCTGTTGAGATCCAGTTCGATGTAACCCACTCGTGCACCCAACTGATCTTCAGCATCTTTTAC
TTTCACCAGCGTTTCTGGGTGAGCAAAAACAGGAAGGCAAAATGCCGCAAAAAAGGGAATAAGGGCGACA
CGGAAATGTTGAATACTCATACTCTTCCTTTTTCAATATTATTGAAGCATTTATCAGGGTTATTGTCTCA
TGAGCGGATACATATTTGAATGTATTTAGAAAAATAAACAAATAGGGGTTCCGCGCACATTTCCCCGAAA
AGTGCCACCTGAGGGCCTATTTCCCATGATTCCTTCATATTTGCATATACGATACAAGGCTGTTAGAGAG
ATAATTAGAATTAATTTGACTGTAAACACAAAGATATTAGTACAAAATACGTGACGTAGAAAGTAATAAT
TTCTTGGGTAGTTTGCAGTTTTAAAATTATGTTTTAAAATGGACTATCATATGCTTACCGTAACTTGAAA
GTATTTCGATTTCTTGGCTTTATATATCTTGTGGAAAGGACAGAAAACATGAGGATCACCCATGTCTGCA
GTTTTCCGAGCCGGTTGTCGCGCGGTTCAATCCCTGGTGCGGGTGCTAGTGCCAATACCCACCGGCTCCG
CACTAGCATTCCTTAACACATCACTTTTTTT
